Addgene plasmid #114831: SRF7 B6_pECIA14
Purpose: Prey vector SRF7 B6_pECIA14 should be used with bait vector SRF7 B6_pECIA2.
Depositing lab: Youssef Belkhadir. Depositing organization: Gregor Mendel Institute of Molecular Plant Biology. Publication: An extracellular network of Arabidopsis leucine-rich repeat receptor kinases. Smakowska-Luzan E, Mott GA, Parys K, Stegmann M, Howton TC, Layeghifard M, Neuhold J, Lehner A, Kong J, Grunwald K, Weinberger N, Satbhai SB, Mayer D, Busch W, Madalinski M, Stolt-Bergner P, Provart NJ, Mukhtar MS, Zipfel C, Desveaux D, Guttman DS, Belkhadir Y. Nature. 2018 Jan 18;553(7688):342-346. doi: 10.1038/nature25184. Epub 2018 Jan 10. PubMed 29320478.
Backbone
  Vector backbone: pECIA14
  Backbone manufacturer: Chris Garcia (Addgene plasmid # 47051)
  Vector type: Insect Expression
Growth in bacteria
  Bacterial resistance: Ampicillin, 100 μg/mL
  Growth temperature: 37°C
  Growth strain: DH5alpha
  Copy number: High Copy
Gene/Insert
  Gene/Insert name: AT3G14350
  Species: A. thaliana (mustard weed)
  Promoter: Metallothionein (Copper-Inducible)
  Cloning method: Ligation Independent Cloning
Terms and licenses: Academic/Nonprofit Terms; Industry Terms: Not Available to Industry
Depositor comments: Plasmid for secreted expression in Drosophila cell culture by induction via CuSO4. Insert is an extracellular domain of indicated LRR-RK, C-terminally tagged with Pentameric rat COMP helix, Alkaline Phosphatase (human, placental), Flag, and hexahistidine tags. Insert Protein Sequence: ATDSSDTSALNIMFSSMNSPGQLSQWTASGGDPCGQNWKGITCSGSRVTQIKLPSLGLSGSLGFMLDKLTSVTEFDMSNNNLGGDLPYQLPPNLERLNLANNQFTGSAQYSISMMAPLKYLNLAHNQLKQLAIDFTKLTSLSILDLSSNAFIGSLPNTCSSLTSAKSIYLQNNQFSGTIDILATLPLENLNIANNRFTGWIPDSLKGINLQKDGNLLNSGPAPPPPPGTPPISKSSPTPKSGNRGNRSNGDSSNSK
How to cite: SRF7 B6_pECIA14 was a gift from Youssef Belkhadir (Addgene plasmid # 114831 ; http://n2t.net/addgene:114831 ; RRID:Addgene_114831)
