[The description below was written by a language model from this plasmid's Addgene catalogue record and pLannotate feature annotations shown in this document.]
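Description:
SRF7 B6_pECIA14 is an insect-cell expression plasmid built on the pECIA14 backbone and designed for secreted protein production in Drosophila cell culture. It serves as the "prey" half of a paired extracellular interaction assay and is meant to be used together with the corresponding bait construct, SRF7 B6_pECIA2. In E. coli it is maintained through a high-copy ColE1/pUC-type origin and selected with ampicillin via the β-lactamase gene. The scattered lac, lacZα, rop and bom fragments in the annotation are residual cloning-vector sequences with no stated role in the construct's function.

The expression cassette is driven by the Drosophila metallothionein promoter, so transcription is switched on by adding copper sulfate. A Drosophila BiP signal sequence directs the product into the secretory pathway. It is followed by the extracellular domain of the Arabidopsis thaliana leucine-rich repeat receptor kinase SRF7 (AT3G14350), inserted by ligation-independent cloning. Downstream, the ectodomain is fused at its C-terminus to the pentamerizing coiled-coil helix of rat COMP, human placental alkaline phosphatase, a FLAG epitope and, according to the depositor, a hexahistidine tag, which the automated annotation does not list separately. An SV40 polyadenylation signal lies downstream of the fusion, though it is annotated on the opposite strand.

Functionally, COMP-mediated pentamerization raises the avidity of the prey so that weak ectodomain–ectodomain contacts can be captured. The alkaline phosphatase moiety provides an enzymatic readout of binding to immobilized bait, while the FLAG and His tags allow detection or purification. The plasmid belongs to a collection used to map the extracellular interaction network of Arabidopsis LRR receptor kinases.
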