Features (pLannotate 1.2.2; 19 found; start..end, strand, type, name):
     23..449     +  promoter       MT promoter: Drosophila metallothionein promoter
    467..520     +  sig_peptide    BiP signal sequence: Drosophila BiP signal sequence
    518..1252    +  CDS            SRF7 (fragment): SRF7_ARATH - Experimental evidence at protein level: Swiss-Prot protein existence level 1. From Arabidopsis thaliana (Mouse-ear cress).
   1325..1504    +  CDS            Comp (fragment): COMP_RAT - Experimental evidence at protein level: Swiss-Prot protein existence level 1. May play a role in the structural integrity of cartilage via its interaction with other extracellular matrix proteins such as the collagens and fibronectin. Can mediate the interaction of chondrocytes with the cartilage extracellular matrix through interaction with cell surface integrin receptors. Could play a role in the pathogenesis of osteoarthritis. Potent suppressor of apoptosis in both primary chondrocytes and transformed cells. Suppresses apoptosis by blocking the activation of caspase-3 and by indu
   1492..2944    +  CDS            SEAP (fragment): secreted alkaline phosphatase from human placenta The natural enzyme has a C-terminal transmembrane sequence that is replaced by a GPI anchor.
   2981..3010    +  CDS            2xFLAG (fragment): two tandem FLAG® epitope tags
   3116..3250    -  polyA_signal   SV40 poly(A) signal: SV40 polyadenylation signal
   3273..3357    -  CDS            large T antigen (fragment): large T antigen from SV40 (simian virus 40)
   3357..3381    +  misc_feature   MCS (fragment): pUC18/19 multiple cloning site
   3418..3434    -  protein_bind   lac operator: The lac repressor binds to the lac operator to inhibit transcription in E. coli. This inhibition can be relieved by adding lactose or isopropyl-β-D-thiogalactopyranoside (IPTG). lac repressor encoded by lacI
   3442..3472    -  promoter       lac promoter: promoter for the E. coli lac operon
   3487..3508    -  protein_bind   CAP binding site: CAP binding activates transcription in the presence of cAMP. E. coli catabolite activator protein
   3521..3613    -  CDS            lacI (fragment): lac repressor; lacI; The lac repressor binds to the lac operator to inhibit transcription in E. coli. This inhibition can be relieved by adding lactose or isopropyl-β-D-thiogalactopyranoside (IPTG).
   3796..4384    -  rep_origin     ori: high-copy-number ColE1/pMB1/pBR322/pUC origin of replication
   4555..5415    -  CDS            AmpR: β-lactamase; bla; confers resistance to ampicillin, carbenicillin, and related antibiotics
   5416..5520    -  promoter       AmpR promoter: bla
   5615..5650    +  CDS            rop (fragment): Rop protein, which maintains plasmids at low copy number; rop
   5752..5851    +  misc_feature   bom (fragment): basis of mobility region from pBR322
   5857..21      -  CDS            lacZα (fragment) (across the origin): LacZα fragment of β-galactosidase; lacZ fragment
>Addgene plasmid #114831 | SRF7 B6_pECIA14 | addgene full sequence | sequence record 273899 | Addgene NGS Result
GTAAAACGACGGCCAGTGAATTAATTCGTTGCAGGACAGGATGTGGTGCCCGATGTGACTAGCTCTTTGC
TGCAGGCCGTCCTATCCTCTGGTTCCGATAAGAGACCCAGAACTCCGGCCCCCCACCGCCCACCGCCACC
CCCATACATATGTGGTACGCAAGTAAGAGTGCCTGCGCATGCCCCATGTGCCCCACCAAGAGCTTTGCAT
CCCATACAAGTCCCCAAAGTGGAGAACCGAACCAATTCTTCGCGGGCAGAACAAAAGCTTCTGCACACGT
CTCCACTCGAATTTGGAGCCGGCCGGCGTGTGCAAAAGAGGTGAATCGAACGAAAGACCCGTGTGTAAAG
CCGCGTTTCCAAAATGTATAAAACCGAGAGCATCTGGCCAATGTGCATCAGTTGTGGTCAGCAGCAAAAT
CAAGTGAATCATCTCAGTGCAACTAAAGGGGGGATCCGATCTCAATATGAAGTTATGCATATTACTGGCC
GTCGTGGCCTTTGTTGGCCTCTCGCTCGGGGCTACGGATTCATCAGATACTTCGGCGTTAAACATCATGT
TCAGCTCCATGAATTCTCCAGGACAGCTCTCACAATGGACAGCATCAGGAGGTGATCCTTGTGGCCAAAA
CTGGAAAGGCATAACTTGCTCTGGCTCTCGAGTTACACAAATAAAGTTACCAAGTCTTGGACTTTCTGGA
TCACTTGGATTCATGCTTGATAAATTGACTTCTGTTACTGAGTTTGATATGAGCAACAATAACCTTGGAG
GCGATTTGCCTTATCAGCTTCCTCCAAACTTGGAGCGATTGAATCTTGCTAATAACCAGTTCACTGGATC
TGCTCAATATTCCATTTCTATGATGGCTCCTCTTAAGTACCTCAACCTTGCTCACAACCAGTTGAAGCAG
CTAGCTATTGACTTCACAAAACTCACCTCTCTCTCTATATTGGACCTCTCTTCCAATGCTTTTATAGGGT
CTCTCCCAAACACTTGTAGCTCTCTTACGAGTGCAAAATCAATTTATCTTCAGAACAATCAGTTCTCAGG
CACCATTGATATTCTAGCCACCCTTCCTCTCGAAAATCTGAATATTGCAAACAATCGGTTCACAGGCTGG
ATCCCTGATTCTTTGAAAGGCATTAACTTGCAAAAAGATGGCAATTTATTAAATTCCGGGCCTGCACCTC
CACCACCTCCTGGTACACCACCGATCAGTAAATCATCACCTACTCCGAAATCCGGGAACCGTGGAAACCG
TTCCAATGGTGATTCCAGCAATAGCAAACTGGAGGTGCTGTTCCAGGGACCAAGCGGCAATCCCGGCGGC
GATCTGGCCCCCCAGATGCTGCGCGAGCTGCAGGAGACCAATGCCGCCCTGCAGGACGTGCGCGAGCTGC
TGCGCCACCGCGTGAAGGAGATCACCTTCCTGAAGAACACCGTGATGGAGTGCGACGCCTGCGGCATGCA
GCCCTCTAGAGGCTCCGGCTCCATCATCCCAGTTGAGGAGGAGAACCCGGACTTCTGGAACCGCGAGGCA
GCCGAGGCCCTGGGTGCCGCCAAGAAGCTGCAGCCTGCACAGACAGCCGCCAAGAACCTCATCATCTTCC
TGGGCGATGGGATGGGGGTGTCTACGGTGACAGCTGCCAGGATCCTAAAAGGGCAGAAGAAGGACAAACT
GGGGCCTGAGATACCCCTGGCCATGGACCGCTTCCCATATGTGGCTCTGTCCAAGACATACAATGTAGAC
AAACATGTGCCAGACAGTGGAGCCACAGCCACGGCCTACCTGTGCGGGGTCAAGGGCAACTTCCAGACCA
TTGGCTTGAGTGCAGCCGCCCGCTTTAACCAGTGCAACACGACACGCGGCAACGAGGTCATCTCCGTGAT
GAATCGGGCCAAGAAAGCAGGGAAGTCAGTGGGAGTGGTAACCACCACACGAGTGCAGCACGCCTCGCCA
GCCGGCACCTACGCCCACACGGTGAACCGCAACTGGTACTCGGACGCCGACGTGCCTGCCTCGGCCCGCC
AGGAGGGGTGCCAGGACATCGCTACGCAGCTCATCTCCAACATGGACATTGACGTGATCCTAGGTGGAGG
CCGAAAGTACATGTTTCGCATGGGAACCCCAGACCCTGAGTACCCAGATGACTACAGCCAAGGTGGGACC
AGGCTGGACGGGAAGAATCTGGTGCAGGAATGGCTGGCGAAGCGCCAGGGTGCCCGGTATGTGTGGAACC
GCACTGAGCTCATGCAGGCTTCCCTGGACCCGTCTGTGACCCATCTCATGGGTCTCTTTGAGCCTGGAGA
CATGAAATACGAGATCCACCGAGACTCCACACTGGACCCCTCCCTGATGGAGATGACAGAGGCTGCCCTG
CGCCTGCTGAGCAGGAACCCCCGCGGCTTCTTCCTCTTCGTGGAGGGTGGTCGCATCGACCATGGTCATC
ATGAAAGCAGGGCTTACCGGGCACTGACTGAGACGATCATGTTCGACGACGCCATTGAGAGGGCGGGCCA
GCTCACCAGCGAGGAGGACACGCTGAGCCTCGTCACTGCCGACCACTCCCACGTCTTCTCCTTCGGAGGC
TACCCCCTGCGAGGGAGCTCCATCTTCGGGCTGGCCCCTGGCAAGGCCCGGGACAGGAAGGCCTACACGG
TCCTCCTATACGGAAACGGTCCAGGCTATGTGCTCAAGGACGGCGCCCGGCCGGATGTTACCGAGAGCGA
GAGCGGGAGCCCCGAGTATCGGCAGCAGTCAGCAGTGCCCCTGGACGAAGAGACCCACGCAGGCGAGGAC
GTGGCGGTGTTCGCGCGCGGCCCGCAGGCGCACCTGGTTCACGGCGTGCAGGAGCAGACCTTCATAGCGC
ACGTCATGGCCTTCGCCGCCTGCCTGGAGCCCTACACCGCCTGCGACCTGGCGCCCCCCGCCGGCACCAC
CGACGCCGCGCACCCGGGTTCTAGAGGAAGCACCTCCGGCGATAACGATTACAAGGATGATGATGATAAG
GCCAGCGGCACCGGTCATCATCACCATCACCATTGAGTTTAAACCCGCTGATCAGCCTCGACTGTGCCTT
CTAAGGCCTGAGCTCGCTGATCAGCCTCGATCGAGGATCCAGACATGATAAGATACATTGATGAGTTTGG
ACAAACCACAACTAGAATGCAGTGAAAAAAATGCTTTATTTGTGAAATTTGTGATGCTATTGCTTTATTT
GTAACCATTATAAGCTGCAATAAACAAGTTAACAACGACAATTGCATTCATTTTATGTTTCAGGTTCAGG
GGGAGGTGTGGGAGGTTTTTTAAAGCAAGTAAAACCTCTACAAATGTGGTATGGCTGATTATGATCAGTC
GACCTGCAGGCATGCAAGCTTGGCGTAATCATGGTCATAGCTGTTTCCTGTGTGAAATTGTTATCCGCTC
ACAATTCCACACAACATACGAGCCGGAAGCATAAAGTGTAAAGCCTGGGGTGCCTAATGAGTGAGCTAAC
TCACATTAATTGCGTTGCGCTCACTGCCCGCTTTCCAGTCGGGAAACCTGTCGTGCCAGCTGCATTAATG
AATCGGCCAACGCGCGGGGAGAGGCGGTTTGCGTATTGGGCGCTCTTCCGCTTCCTCGCTCACTGACTCG
CTGCGCTCGGTCGTTCGGCTGCGGCGAGCGGTATCAGCTCACTCAAAGGCGGTAATACGGTTATCCACAG
AATCAGGGGATAACGCAGGAAAGAACATGTGAGCAAAAGGCCAGCAAAAGGCCAGGAACCGTAAAAAGGC
CGCGTTGCTGGCGTTTTTCCATAGGCTCCGCCCCCCTGACGAGCATCACAAAAATCGACGCTCAAGTCAG
AGGTGGCGAAACCCGACAGGACTATAAAGATACCAGGCGTTTCCCCCTGGAAGCTCCCTCGTGCGCTCTC
CTGTTCCGACCCTGCCGCTTACCGGATACCTGTCCGCCTTTCTCCCTTCGGGAAGCGTGGCGCTTTCTCA
TAGCTCACGCTGTAGGTATCTCAGTTCGGTGTAGGTCGTTCGCTCCAAGCTGGGCTGTGTGCACGAACCC
CCCGTTCAGCCCGACCGCTGCGCCTTATCCGGTAACTATCGTCTTGAGTCCAACCCGGTAAGACACGACT
TATCGCCACTGGCAGCAGCCACTGGTAACAGGATTAGCAGAGCGAGGTATGTAGGCGGTGCTACAGAGTT
CTTGAAGTGGTGGCCTAACTACGGCTACACTAGAAGAACAGTATTTGGTATCTGCGCTCTGCTGAAGCCA
GTTACCTTCGGAAAAAGAGTTGGTAGCTCTTGATCCGGCAAACAAACCACCGCTGGTAGCGGTGGTTTTT
TTGTTTGCAAGCAGCAGATTACGCGCAGAAAAAAAGGATCTCAAGAAGATCCTTTGATCTTTTCTACGGG
GTCTGACGCTCAGTGGAACGAAAACTCACGTTAAGGGATTTTGGTCATGAGATTATCAAAAAGGATCTTC
ACCTAGATCCTTTTAAATTAAAAATGAAGTTTTAAATCAATCTAAAGTATATATGAGTAAACTTGGTCTG
ACAGTTACCAATGCTTAATCAGTGAGGCACCTATCTCAGCGATCTGTCTATTTCGTTCATCCATAGTTGC
CTGACTCCCCGTCGTGTAGATAACTACGATACGGGAGGGCTTACCATCTGGCCCCAGTGCTGCAATGATA
CCGCGAGACCCACGCTCACCGGCTCCAGATTTATCAGCAATAAACCAGCCAGCCGGAAGGGCCGAGCGCA
GAAGTGGTCCTGCAACTTTATCCGCCTCCATCCAGTCTATTAATTGTTGCCGGGAAGCTAGAGTAAGTAG
TTCGCCAGTTAATAGTTTGCGCAACGTTGTTGCCATTGCTACAGGCATCGTGGTGTCACGCTCGTCGTTT
GGTATGGCTTCATTCAGCTCCGGTTCCCAACGATCAAGGCGAGTTACATGATCCCCCATGTTGTGCAAAA
AAGCGGTTAGCTCCTTCGGTCCTCCGATCGTTGTCAGAAGTAAGTTGGCCGCAGTGTTATCACTCATGGT
TATGGCAGCACTGCATAATTCTCTTACTGTCATGCCATCCGTAAGATGCTTTTCTGTGACTGGTGAGTAC
TCAACCAAGTCATTCTGAGAATAGTGTATGCGGCGACCGAGTTGCTCTTGCCCGGCGTCAATACGGGATA
ATACCGCGCCACATAGCAGAACTTTAAAAGTGCTCATCATTGGAAAACGTTCTTCGGGGCGAAAACTCTC
AAGGATCTTACCGCTGTTGAGATCCAGTTCGATGTAACCCACTCGTGCACCCAACTGATCTTCAGCATCT
TTTACTTTCACCAGCGTTTCTGGGTGAGCAAAAACAGGAAGGCAAAATGCCGCAAAAAAGGGAATAAGGG
CGACACGGAAATGTTGAATACTCATACTCTTCCTTTTTCAATATTATTGAAGCATTTATCAGGGTTATTG
TCTCATGAGCGGATACATATTTGAATGTATTTAGAAAAATAAACAAATAGGGGTTCCGCGCACATTTCCC
CGAAAAGTGCCACCTGACGTCTAAGAAACCATTATTATCATGACATTAACCTATAAAAATAGGCGTATCA
CGAGGCCCTTTCGTCTCGCGCGTTTCGGTGATGACGGTGAAAACCTCTGACACATGCAGCTCCCGGAGAC
GGTCACAGCTTGTCTGTAAGCGGATGCCGGGAGCAGACAAGCCCGTCAGGGCGCGTCAGCGGGTGTTGGC
GGGTGTCGGGGCTGGCTTAACTATGCGGCATCAGAGCAGATTGTACTGAGAGTGCACCATATGCGGTGTG
AAATACCGCACAGATGCGTAAGGAGAAAATACCGCATCAGGCGCCATTCGCCATTCAGGCTGCGCAACTG
TTGGGAAGGGCGATCGGTGCGGGCCTCTTCGCTATTACGCCAGCTGGCGAAAGGGGGATGTGCTGCAAGG
CGATTAAGTTGGGTAACGCCAGGGTTTTCCCAGTCACGACGTT
